>Addgene plasmid #14433 | Cav1-GFP | depositor full sequence | sequence record 8089 | Author sequence
TAGTTATTAATAGTAATCAATTACGGGGTCATTAGTTCATAGCCCATATATGGAGTTCCGCGTTACATAA
CTTACGGTAAATGGCCCGCCTGGCTGACCGCCCAACGACCCCCGCCCATTGACGTCAATAATGACGTATG
TTCCCATAGTAACGCCAATAGGGACTTTCCATTGACGTCAATGGGTGGAGTATTTACGGTAAACTGCCCA
CTTGGCAGTACATCAAGTGTATCATATGCCAAGTACGCCCCCTATTGACGTCAATGACGGTAAATGGCCC
GCCTGGCATTATGCCCAGTACATGACCTTATGGGACTTTCCTACTTGGCAGTACATCTACGTATTAGTCA
TCGCTATTACCATGGTGATGCGGTTTTGGCAGTACATCAATGGGCGTGGATAGCGGTTTGACTCACGGGG
ATTTCCAAGTCTCCACCCCATTGACGTCAATGGGAGTTTGTTTTGGCACCAAAATCAACGGGACTTTCCA
AAATGTCGTAACAACTCCGCCCCATTGACGCAAATGGGCGGTAGGCGTGTACGGTGGGAGGTCTATATAA
GCAGAGCTGGTTTAGTGAACCGTCAGATCCGCTAGCGCTACCGGACTCAGATCTCGAGCTCAAGCTTCGA
ATTCGGCACGAGCTTCACCCAGCCACCGGCCAGCATGTCTGGGGGCAAATACGTAGACTCCGAGGGGCAC
CTCTACACCGTTCCCATCCGGGAGCAGGGCAACATCTACAAGCCCAACAACAAGGCCATGGCGGAGGAGA
TGAGCGAGAAGCAGGTGTACGACGCGCACACCAAGGAAATCGACCTGGTCAACCGCGACCCCAAGCATCT
CAACGACGACGTGGTCAAGATTGATTTTGAAGATGTGATTGCAGAACCAGAAGGAACACACAGTTTTGAT
GGCATCTGGAAGGCCAGCTTCACCACCTTCACTGTGACAAAATACTGGTTTTACCGCTTGCTGTCTGCCC
TCTTTGGCATCCCAATGGCACTCATATGGGGCATTTACTTTGCCATTCTTTCTTTCCTGCACATCTGGGC
AGTTGTGCCGTGCATTAAGAGTTTCCTGATTGAGATTCAGTGCATCAGCCGTGTCTATTCCATCTACGTC
CACACCTTCTGTGACCCGTTCTTTGAGGCTGTTGGCAAAATATTCAGCAATATCCGCATCAACATGCAGA
AAGAAACACCGCGGGCCCGGGATCCACCGGTCGCCACCATGGTGAGCAAGGGCGAGGAGCTGTTCACCGG
GGTGGTGCCCATCCTGGTCGAGCTGGACGGCGACGTAAACGGCCACAAGTTCAGCGTGTCCGGCGAGGGC
GAGGGCGATGCCACCTACGGCAAGCTGACCCTGAAGTTCATCTGCACCACCGGCAAGCTGCCCGTGCCCT
GGCCCACCCTCGTGACCACCCTGACCTACGGCGTGCAGTGCTTCAGCCGCTACCCCGACCACATGAAGCA
GCACGACTTCTTCAAGTCCGCCATGCCCGAAGGCTACGTCCAGGAGCGCACCATCTTCTTCAAGGACGAC
GGCAACTACAAGACCCGCGCCGAGGTGAAGTTCGAGGGCGACACCCTGGTGAACCGCATCGAGCTGAAGG
GCATCGACTTCAAGGAGGACGGCAACATCCTGGGGCACAAGCTGGAGTACAACTACAACAGCCACAACGT
CTATATCATGGCCGACAAGCAGAAGAACGGCATCAAGGTGAACTTCAAGATCCGCCACAACATCGAGGAC
GGCAGCGTGCAGCTCGCCGACCACTACCAGCAGAACACCCCCATCGGCGACGGCCCCGTGCTGCTGCCCG
ACAACCACTACCTGAGCACCCAGTCCGCCCTGAGCAAAGACCCCAACGAGAAGCGCGATCACATGGTCCT
GCTGGAGTTCGTGACCGCCGCCGGGATCACTCTCGGCATGGACGAGCTGTACAAGTAAAGCGGCCGCGAC
TCTAGATCATAATCAGCCATACCACATTTGTAGAGGTTTTACTTGCTTTAAAAAACCTCCCACACCTCCC
CCTGAACCTGAAACATAAAATGAATGCAATTGTTGTTGTTAACTTGTTTATTGCAGCTTATAATGGTTAC
AAATAAAGCAATAGCATCACAAATTTCACAAATAAAGCATTTTTTTCACTGCATTCTAGTTGTGGTTTGT
CCAAACTCATCAATGTATCTTAAGGCGTAAATTGTAAGCGTTAATATTTTGTTAAAATTCGCGTTAAATT
TTTGTTAAATCAGCTCATTTTTTAACCAATAGGCCGAAATCGGCAAAATCCCTTATAAATCAAAAGAATA
GACCGAGATAGGGT
[37 nt withheld, positions 2325-2361]
AAAGAACGTGGACTCCAACGTCAAAGG
[49 nt withheld, positions 2389-2437]
T
[91 nt withheld, positions 2439-2529]
G
[124 nt withheld, positions 2531-2654]
CAGGTGGCACTTTTCGGGGAAATGTGCGCGGAACCCCTATTTGTTTATTTTTCTAAATACATTCAAATAT
GTATCCGCTCATGAGACAATAACCCTGATAAATGCTTCAATAATATTGAAAAAGGAAGAGTCCTGAGGCG
GAAAGAACCAGCTGTGGAATGTGTGTCAGTTAGGGTGTGGAAAGTCCCCAGGCTCCCCAGCAGGCAGAAG
TATGCAAAGCATGCATCTCAATTAGTCAGCAACCAGGTGTGGAAAGTCCCCAGGCTCCCCAGCAGGCAGA
AGTATGCAAAGCATGCATCTCAATTAGTCAGCAACCATAGTCCCGCCCCTAACTCCGCCCATCCCGCCCC
TAACTCCGCCCAGTTCCGCCCATTCTCCGCCCCATGGCTGACTAATTTTTTTTATTTATGCAGAGGCCGA
GGCCGCCTCGGCCTCTGAGCTATTCCAGAAGTAGTGAGGAGGCTTTTTTGGAGGCCTAGGCTTTTGCAAA
GATCGATCAAGAGACAGGATGAGGATCGTTTCGCATGATTGAACAAGATGGATTGCACGCAGGTTCTCCG
GCCGCTTGGGTGGAGAGGCTATTCGGCTATGACTGGGCACAACAGACAATCGGCTGCTCTGATGCCGCCG
TGTTCCGGCTGTCAGCGCAGGGGCGCCCGGTTCTTTTTGTCAAGACCGACCTGTCCGGTGCCCTGAATGA
ACTGCAAGACGAGGCAGCGCGGCTATCGTGGCTGGCCACGACGGGCGTTCCTTGCGCAGCTGTGCTCGAC
GTTGTCACTGAAGCGGGAAGGGACTGGCTGCTATTGGGCGAAGTGCCGGGGCAGGATCTCCTGTCATCTC
ACCTTGCTCCTGCCGAGAAAGTATCCATCATGGCTGATGCAATGCGGCGGCTGCATACGCTTGATCCGGC
TACCTGCCCATTCGACCACCAAGCGAAACATCGCATCGAGCGAGCACGTACTCGGATGGAAGCCGGTCTT
GTCGATCAGGATGATCTGGACGAAGAGCATCAGGGGCTCGCGCCAGCCGAACTGTTCGCCAGGCTCAAGG
CGAGCATGCCCGACGGCGAGGATCTCGTCGTGACCCATGGCGATGCCTGCTTGCCGAATATCATGGTGGA
AAATGGCCGCTTTTCTGGATTCATCGACTGTGGCCGGCTGGGTGTGGCGGACCGCTATCAGGACATAGCG
TTGGCTACCCGTGATATTGCTGAAGAGCTTGGCGGCGAATGGGCTGACCGCTTCCTCGTGCTTTACGGTA
TCGCCGCTCCCGATTCGCAGCGCATCGCCTTCTATCGCCTTCTTGACGAGTTCTTCTGAGCGGGACTCTG
GGGTTCGAAATGACCGACCAAGCGACGCCCAACCTGCCATCACGAGATTTCGATTCCACCGCCGCCTTCT
ATGAAAGGTTGGGCTTCGGAATCGTTTTCCGGGACGCCGGCTGGATGATCCTCCAGCGCGGGGATCTCAT
GCTGGAGTTCTTCGCCCACCCTAGGGGGAGGCTAACTGAAACACGGAAGGAGACAATACCGGAAGGAACC
CGCGCTATGACGGCAATAAAAAGACAGAATAAAACGCACGGTGTTGGGTCGTTTGTTCATAAACGCGGGG
TTCGGTCCCAGGGCTGGCACTCTGTCGATACCCCACCGAGACCCCATTGGGGCCAATACGCCCGCGTTTC
TTCCTTTTCCCCACCCCACCCCCCAAGTTCGGGTGAAGGCCCAGGGCTCGCAGCCAACGTCGGGGCGGCA
GGCCCTGCCATAGCCTCAGGTTACTCATATATACTTTAGATTGATTTAAAACTTCATTTTTAATTTAAAA
GGATCTAGGTGAAGATCCTTTTTGATAATCTCATGACCAAAATCCCTTAACGTGAGTTTTCGTTCCACTG
AGCGTCAGACCCCGTAGAAAAGATCAAAGGATCTTCTTGAGATCCTTTTTTTCTGCGCGTAATCTGCTGC
TTGCAAACAAAAAAACCACCGCTACCAGCGGTGGTTTGTTTGCCGGATCAAGAGCTACCAACTCTTTTTC
CGAAGGTAACTGGCTTCAGCAGAGCGCAGATACCAAATACTGTCCTTCTAGTGTAGCCGTAGTTAGGCCA
CCACTTCAAGAACTCTGTAGCACCGCCTACATACCTCGCTCTGCTAATCCTGTTACCAGTGGCTGCTGCC
AGTGGCGATAAGTCGTGTCTTACCGGGTTGGACTCAAGACGATAGTTACCGGATAAGGCGCAGCGGTCGG
GCTGAACGGGGGGTTCGTGCACACAGCCCAGCTTGGAGCGAACGACCTACACCGAACTGAGATACCTACA
GCGTGAGCTATGAGAAAGCGCCACGCTTCCCGAAGGGAGAAAGGCGGACAGGTATCCGGTAAGCGGCAGG
GTCGGAACAGGAGAGCGCACGAGGGAGCTTCCAGGGGGAAACGCCTGGTATCTTTATAGTCCTGTCGGGT
TTCGCCACCTCTGACTTGAGCGTCGATTTTTGTGATGCTCGTCAGGGGGGCGGAGCCTATGGAAAAACGC
CAGCAACGCGGCCTTTTTACGGTTCCTGGCCTTTTGCTGGCCTTTTGCTCACATGTTCTTTCCTGCGTTA
TCCCCTGATTCTGTGGATAACCGTATTACCGCCATGCAT
Features (pLannotate 1.2.2; 16 found; start..end, strand, type, name):
     61..364     +  enhancer       CMV enhancer: human cytomegalovirus immediate early enhancer
    365..568     +  promoter       CMV promoter: human cytomegalovirus (CMV) immediate early promoter
    591..634     +  misc_feature   MCS (fragment): multiple cloning site
    665..1198    +  CDS            CAV1: CAV1_CANLF - Also known as CAV. Experimental evidence at protein level: Swiss-Prot protein existence level 1. May act as a scaffolding protein within caveolar membranes. Forms a stable heterooligomeric complex with CAV2 that targets to lipid rafts and drives caveolae formation. Mediates the recruitment of CAVIN proteins (CAVIN1/2/3/4) to the caveolae (By similarity). Interacts directly with G-protein alpha subunits and can functionally regulate their activity (By similarity). Involved in the costimulatory signal essential for T-cell receptor (TCR)-mediated T-cell activation. Its binding to DPP
   1198..1221    +  misc_feature   MCS (fragment): multiple cloning site
   1229..1948    +  CDS            EGFP: the original enhanced GFP (Yang et al., 1996) mammalian codon-optimized
   1965..2048    +  CDS            large T antigen (fragment): large T antigen from SV40 (simian virus 40)
   2071..2192    +  polyA_signal   SV40 poly(A) signal: SV40 polyadenylation signal
   2226..2654    -  rep_origin     f1 ori (sequence partly withheld): f1 bacteriophage origin of replication; arrow indicates direction of (+) strand synthesis
   2681..2785    +  promoter       AmpR promoter: bla
   2787..3144    +  promoter       SV40 promoter: SV40 enhancer and early promoter
   3179..3973    +  CDS            NeoR/KanR: aminoglycoside phosphotransferase from Tn5; aph(3')-II (or nptII); confers resistance to neomycin, kanamycin, and G418 (Geneticin®)
   3994..4146    +  CDS            ble (fragment): BLE_KLEPN - Experimental evidence at protein level: Swiss-Prot protein existence level 1. Binding protein with a strong affinity to the bleomycin family of antibiotics. Binds to CL990; an antimitotic-antibiotic compound. From Klebsiella pneumoniae.
   4205..4252    +  polyA_signal   HSV TK poly(A) signal: herpes simplex virus thymidine kinase polyadenylation signal (Cole and Stacy, 1985)
   4343..4359    -  polyA_signal   bGH poly(A) signal (fragment): bovine growth hormone polyadenylation signal
   4581..5169    +  rep_origin     ori: high-copy-number ColE1/pMB1/pBR322/pUC origin of replication
