[The description below was written by a language model from this plasmid's Addgene catalogue record and pLannotate feature annotations shown in this document.]
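Description:
Cav1-GFP is a mammalian expression plasmid built on the Clontech pEGFP-N1 backbone that encodes dog (Canis familiaris) caveolin-1 fused at its C terminus to EGFP. The 534 bp CAV1 coding sequence was inserted into the multiple cloning site by restriction cloning, with the 5′ EcoRI site retained and the 3′ KpnI site destroyed. This places it upstream of the backbone EGFP coding sequence, separated by a short remnant of the polylinker. Transcription of the fusion is driven by the human cytomegalovirus immediate early enhancer and promoter and terminated by the SV40 polyadenylation signal.

The plasmid is maintained in E. coli at high copy number through a ColE1/pUC-type origin, and it also carries an f1 phage origin. A single NeoR/KanR gene (Tn5 aminoglycoside phosphotransferase) serves both hosts. A bacterial bla-type promoter expresses it for kanamycin selection in bacteria, and the adjacent SV40 enhancer/early promoter, with the HSV TK polyadenylation signal downstream, expresses it in mammalian cells for G418 selection of stable transfectants. The short large T antigen, ble and bGH poly(A) fragments in the automated annotation appear to be partial matches within backbone sequence rather than functional elements. The annotated sequence of 5,283 nt agrees with the stated backbone and insert sizes.

Caveolin-1 is a scaffolding protein of caveolar membranes that drives caveolae formation, so the fluorescent fusion labels caveolae in living cells. The associated publication concerns the assembly and trafficking of caveolar domains, which fits use of this construct for live-cell imaging of caveolar dynamics and transport.
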