Addgene plasmid #14433: Cav1-GFP
Depositing lab: Ari Helenius. Depositing organization: ETH Zurich (Swiss Federal Institute of Technology). Publication: Assembly and trafficking of caveolar domains in the cell: caveolae as stable, cargo-triggered, vesicular transporters. Tagawa A, Mezzacasa A, Hayer A, Longatti A, Pelkmans L, Helenius A. J Cell Biol. 2005 Aug 29. 170(5):769-79. 10.1083/jcb.200506103 PubMed 16129785.
Backbone
  Vector backbone: pEGFP-N1
  Backbone manufacturer: Clontech
  Backbone size w/o insert (bp): 4749
  Vector type: Mammalian Expression
  Selectable markers: Neomycin (select with G418)
Growth in bacteria
  Bacterial resistance: Kanamycin, 50 μg/mL
  Growth temperature: 37°C
  Growth strain: DH5alpha
  Copy number: High Copy
Gene/Insert
  Gene/Insert name: Caveolin-1 (alt name: Cav1)
  Species: Canis familalis
  Insert size (bp): 534
  GenBank ID: NM_001003296
  Entrez Gene: CAV1
  Tag / fusion protein: EGFP (C terminal on backbone)
  Cloning method: Restriction Enzyme; 5′ cloning site EcoRI (not destroyed); 3′ cloning site KpnI (destroyed during cloning)
  Sequencing primers: 5′ 5'-CCAAAATGTCGTAACAACTCCG; 3′ 5'-CGGACACGCTGAACTTGTGG
Terms and licenses: Academic/Nonprofit Terms; Industry Terms: Not Available to Industry
How to cite: Cav1-GFP was a gift from Ari Helenius (Addgene plasmid # 14433 ; http://n2t.net/addgene:14433 ; RRID:Addgene_14433)
