>Addgene plasmid #14433 | Cav1-GFP | addgene partial sequence | sequence record 61649 | CMV-F 5'-CGCAAATGGGCGGTAGGCGTG-3'
AGCAGAGCTGGTTTAGTGAACCGTCAGATCCGCTAGCGCTACCGGACTCAGATCTCGAGCTCAAGCTTCG
AATTCGGCACGAGCTTCACCCAGCCACCGGCCAGCATGTCTGGGGGCAAATACGTAGACTCCGAGGGGCA
CCTCTACACCGTTCCCATCCGGGAGCAGGGCAACATCTACAAGCCCAACAACAAGGCCATGGCGGAGGAG
ATGAGCGAGAAGCAGGTGTACGACGCGCACACCAAGGAAATCGACCTGGTCAACCGCGACCCCAAGCATC
TCAACGACGACGTGGTCAAGATTGATTTTGAAGATGTGATTGCAGAACCAGAAGGAACACACAGTTTTGA
TGGCATCTGGAAGGCCAGCTTCACCACCTTCACTGTGACAAAATACTGGTTTTACCGCTTGCTGTCTGCC
CTCTTTGGCATCCCAATGGCACTCATATGGGGCATTTACTTTGCCATTCTTTCTTTCCTGCACATCTGGG
CAGTTGTGCCGTGCATTAAGAGTTTCCTGATTGAGATTCAGTGCATCAGCCGTGTCTATTCCATCTACGT
CCACACCTTCTGTGACCCGTTCTTTGAGGCTGTTGGCAAAATATTCAGCAATATCCGCATCAACATGCAG
AAAGAAACACCGCGGGCCCGGGATCCACCGGTCGCCACCATGGTGAGCAAGGGCGAGGAGCTGTTCACCG
GGGTGGTGCCCATCCTGGTCGAGCTGGACGGCGACGTAAACGGCCACAAGTTCAGCGTGTCCGGCGAGGG
CGAGGGCGATGCCACCTACGGCAAGCTGACCCTGAAGTTCATCTGCACCACCGGCAAGCTGCCCGTGCCC
TGGCCCACCCTCGTGACCACCCTGAC
